>Addgene plasmid #86759 | HA-PRAS40 AA | addgene full sequence | sequence record 170529 | Addgene NGS Result
TTCGAGCTCGCCCGACATTGATTATTGACTAGTTATTAATAGTAATCAATTACGGGGTCATTAGTTCATA
GCCCATATATGGAGTTCCGCGTTACATAACTTACGGTAAATGGCCCGCCTGGCTGACCGCCCAACGACCC
CCGCCCATTGACGTCAATAATGACGTATGTTCCCATAGTAACGCCAATAGGGACTTTCCATTGACGTCAA
TGGGTGGAGTATTTACGGTAAACTGCCCACTTGGCAGTACATCAAGTGTATCATATGCCAAGTACGCCCC
CTATTGACGTCAATGACGGTAAATGGCCCGCCTGGCATTATGCCCAGTACATGACCTTATGGGACTTTCC
TACTTGGCAGTACATCTACGTATTAGTCATCGCTATTACCATGGTGATGCGGTTTTGGCAGTACATCAAT
GGGCGTGGATAGCGGTTTGACTCACGGGGATTTCCAAGTCTCCACCCCATTGACGTCAATGGGAGTTTGT
TTTGGCACCAAAATCAACGGGACTTTCCAAAATGTCGTAACAACTCCGCCCCATTGACGCAAATGGGCGG
TAGGCGTGTACGGTGGGAGGTCTATATAAGCAGAGCTCGTTTAGTGAACCGTCAGATCGCCTGGAGACGC
CATCCACGCTGTTTTGACCTCCATAGAAGACACCGGGACCGATCCAGCCTCCGCGGCCGGGAACGGTGCA
TTGGAACGCGGATTCCCCGTGCCAAGAGTGACGTAAGTACCGCCTATAGAGTCTATAGGCCCACCCCCTT
GGCTTCGTTAGAACGCGGCTACAATTAATACATAACCTTATGTATCATACACATACGATTTAGGTGACAC
TATAGAATAACATCCACTTTGCCTTTCTCTCCACAGGTGTCCACTCCCAGGTCCAACTGCACCTCGGTTC
TATCGATTGAATTCCCGAACCGACAGTCGGTCTCTTCACCAAGGCCATTCGCGCCACCATGGGCTACCCC
TATGATGTGCCTGACTACGCAGATCTCAATGGTGGTGGTGGTGGGTCGACG
[99 nt withheld, positions 1032-1130]
GCCCCGCCGCCACCACCCCGCCCGGGCCCCTGTGCCTATCCTGCCCATGGTCGAGGAGCCCTGGCGGAGG
CAGCGCGCCGTTGCCTCCACGACATCGCACTGGCCCACAGGGCTGCCACTGCTGCTCGGCCTCCTGCGCC
CCCACCAGCACCACAGCCACCCAGTCCCACACCCAGCCCACCCCGGCCTACCCTGGCCAGAGAGGACAAC
GAGGAGGACGAGGATGAGCCCACAGAGACAGAGACCTCCGGGGAGCAGCTGGGCATTAGTGATAATGGAG
GGCTCTTTGTGATGGATGAGGACGCCACCCTCCAGGACCTTCCCCCCTTCTGTGAGTCAGACCCCGAGAG
TACAGATGATGGCAGCCTGAGCGAGGAGACCCCCGCCGGCCCCCCCACCTGCTCAGTGCCCCCAGCCTCA
GCCCTACCCACACAGCAGTACGCCAAGGCCCTGCCTGTGTCTGTGCCCGTCTGGGGCTTCAAGGAGAAGA
GGACAGAGGCGCGGTCATCAGATGAGGAGAATGGGCCGCCCTCTTCGCCCGACCTGGACCGCATCGCGGC
GGCC
[105 nt withheld, positions 1695-1799]
TGAGCGGCCGCTAAGTAAGTAAGGATCCCCAGCTTGGCCGCCATGGCCCAACTTGTTTATTGCAGCTTAT
AATGGTTACAAATAAAGCAATAGCATCACAAATTTCACAAATAAAGCATTTTTTTCACTGCATTCTAGTT
GTGGTTTGTCCAAACTCATCAATGTATCTTATCATGTCTGGATCGGGAATTAATTCGGCGCAGCACCATG
GCCTGAAATAACCTCTGAAAGAGGAACTTGGTTAGGTACCTTCTGAGGCGGAAAGAACCAGCTGTGGAAT
GTGTGTCAGTTAGGGTGTGGAAAGTCCCCAGGCTCCCCAGCAGGCAGAAGTATGCAAAGCATGCATCTCA
ATTAGTCAGCAACCAGGTGTGGAAAGTCCCCAGGCTCCCCAGCAGGCAGAAGTATGCAAAGCATGCATCT
CAATTAGTCAGCAACCATAGTCCCGCCCCTAACTCCGCCCATCCCGCCCCTAACTCCGCCCAGTTCCGCC
CATTCTCCGCCCCATGGCTGACTAATTTTTTTTATTTATGCAGAGGCCGAGGCCGCCTCGGCCTCTGAGC
TATTCCAGAAGTAGTGAGGAGGCTTTTTTGGAGGCCTAGGCTTTTGCAAAAAGCTGTTAACAGCTTGGCA
CTGGCCGTCGTTTTACAACGTCGTGACTGGGAAAACCCTGGCGTTACCCAACTTAATCGCCTTGCAGCAC
ATCCCCCTTTCGCCAGCTGGCGTAATAGCGAAGAGGCCCGCACCGATCGCCCTTCCCAACAGTTGCGCAG
CCTGAATGGCGAATGGCGCCTGATGCGGTATTTTCTCCTTACGCATCTGTGCGGTATTTCACACCGCATA
[142 nt withheld, positions 2640-2781]
C
[141 nt withheld, positions 2783-2923]
CCTTTGACGTTGGAGTCCACGTTCTTT
[37 nt withheld, positions 2951-2987]
ACCCTATCTCGGGCTATTCTTTTGATTTATAAGGGATTTTGCCGATTTCGGCCTATTGGTTAAAAAATGA
GCTGATTTAACAAAAATTTAACGCGAATTTTAACAAAATATTAACGTTTACAATTTTATGGTGCACTCTC
AGTACAATCTGCTCTGATGCCGCATAGTTAAGCCAGCCCCGACACCCGCCAACACCCGCTGACGCGCCCT
GACGGGCTTGTCTGCTCCCGGCATCCGCTTACAGACAAGCTGTGACCGTCTCCGGGAGCTGCATGTGTCA
GAGGTTTTCACCGTCATCACCGAAACGCGCGAGACGAAAGGGCCTCGTGATACGCCTATTTTTATAGGTT
AATGTCATGATAATAATGGTTTCTTAGACGTCAGGTGGCACTTTTCGGGGAAATGTGCGCGGAACCCCTA
TTTGTTTATTTTTCTAAATACATTCAAATATGTATCCGCTCATGAGACAATAACCCTGATAAATGCTTCA
ATAATATTGAAAAAGGAAGAGTATGAGTATTCAACATTTCCGTGTCGCCCTTATTCCCTTTTTTGCGGCA
TTTTGCCTTCCTGTTTTTGCTCACCCAGAAACGCTGGTGAAAGTAAAAGATGCTGAAGATCAGTTGGGTG
CACGAGTGGGTTACATCGAACTGGATCTCAACAGCGGTAAGATCCTTGAGAGTTTTCGCCCCGAAGAACG
TTTTCCAATGATGAGCACTTTTAAAGTTCTGCTATGTGGCGCGGTATTATCCCGTATTGACGCCGGGCAA
GAGCAACTCGGTCGCCGCATACACTATTCTCAGAATGACTTGGTTGAGTACTCACCAGTCACAGAAAAGC
ATCTTACGGATGGCATGACAGTAAGAGAATTATGCAGTGCTGCCATAACCATGAGTGATAACACTGCGGC
CAACTTACTTCTGACAACGATCGGAGGACCGAAGGAGCTAACCGCTTTTTTGCACAACATGGGGGATCAT
GTAACTCGCCTTGATCGTTGGGAACCGGAGCTGAATGAAGCCATACCAAACGACGAGCGTGACACCACGA
TGCCTGTAGCAATGGCAACAACGTTGCGCAAACTATTAACTGGCGAACTACTTACTCTAGCTTCCCGGCA
ACAATTAATAGACTGGATGGAGGCGGATAAAGTTGCAGGACCACTTCTGCGCTCGGCCCTTCCGGCTGGC
TGGTTTATTGCTGATAAATCTGGAGCCGGTGAGCGTGGGTCTCGCGGTATCATTGCAGCACTGGGGCCAG
ATGGTAAGCCCTCCCGTATCGTAGTTATCTACACGACGGGGAGTCAGGCAACTATGGATGAACGAAATAG
ACAGATCGCTGAGATAGGTGCCTCACTGATTAAGCATTGGTAACTGTCAGACCAAGTTTACTCATATATA
CTTTAGATTGATTTAAAACTTCATTTTTAATTTAAAAGGATCTAGGTGAAGATCCTTTTTGATAATCTCA
TGACCAAAATCCCTTAACGTGAGTTTTCGTTCCACTGAGCGTCAGACCCCGTAGAAAAGATCAAAGGATC
TTCTTGAGATCCTTTTTTTCTGCGCGTAATCTGCTGCTTGCAAACAAAAAAACCACCGCTACCAGCGGTG
GTTTGTTTGCCGGATCAAGAGCTACCAACTCTTTTTCCGAAGGTAACTGGCTTCAGCAGAGCGCAGATAC
CAAATACTGTTCTTCTAGTGTAGCCGTAGTTAGGCCACCACTTCAAGAACTCTGTAGCACCGCCTACATA
CCTCGCTCTGCTAATCCTGTTACCAGTGGCTGCTGCCAGTGGCGATAAGTCGTGTCTTACCGGGTTGGAC
TCAAGACGATAGTTACCGGATAAGGCGCAGCGGTCGGGCTGAACGGGGGGTTCGTGCACACAGCCCAGCT
TGGAGCGAACGACCTACACCGAACTGAGATACCTACAGCGTGAGCTATGAGAAAGCGCCACGCTTCCCGA
AGGGAGAAAGGCGGACAGGTATCCGGTAAGCGGCAGGGTCGGAACAGGAGAGCGCACGAGGGAGCTTCCA
GGGGGAAACGCCTGGTATCTTTATAGTCCTGTCGGGTTTCGCCACCTCTGACTTGAGCGTCGATTTTTGT
GATGCTCGTCAGGGGGGCGGAGCCTATGGAAAAACGCCAGCAACGCGGCCTTTTTACGGTTCCTGGCCTT
TTGCTGGCCTTTTGCTCACATGTTCTTTCCTGCGTTATCCCCTGATTCTGTGGATAACCGTATTACCGCC
TTTGAGTGAGCTGATACCGCTCGCCGCAGCCGAACGACCGAGCGCAGCGAGTCAGTGAGCGAGGAAGCGG
AAGAGCGCCCAATACGCAAACCGCCTCTCCCCGCGCGTTGGCCGATTCATTAATGCAGCTGGCACGACAG
GTTTCCCGACTGGAAAGCGGGCAGTGAGCGCAACGCAATTAATGTGAGTTAGCTCACTCATTAGGCACCC
CAGGCTTTACACTTTATGCTTCCGGCTCGTATGTTGTGTGGAATTGTGAGCGGATAACAATTTCACACAG
GAAACAGCTATGACATGATTACGAATTAA
Features (pLannotate 1.2.2; 20 found; start..end, strand, type, name):
     14..393     +  enhancer       CMV enhancer: human cytomegalovirus immediate early enhancer
    394..597     +  promoter       CMV promoter: human cytomegalovirus (CMV) immediate early promoter
    733..776     +  intron         CMV intron (fragment): modified intron A from human cytomegalovirus
    828..846     +  promoter       SP6 promoter: promoter for bacteriophage SP6 RNA polymerase
    850..887     +  CDS            IgH signal sequence (fragment): signal sequence from the mouse immunoglobulin heavy chain variable region
   1032..1799    +  CDS            AKT1S1 (sequence partly withheld): AKTS1_HUMAN - Also known as PRAS40 From Homo sapiens (Human).
   1849..1983    +  polyA_signal   SV40 poly(A) signal: SV40 polyadenylation signal
   2052..2409    +  promoter       SV40 promoter: SV40 enhancer and early promoter
   2428..2582    +  CDS            lacZα (fragment): LacZα fragment of β-galactosidase; lacZ fragment
   2588..2639    -  misc_feature   bom (fragment): basis of mobility region from pBR322
   2658..3038    +  rep_origin     M13 ori (sequence partly withheld): M13 bacteriophage origin of replication; arrow indicates direction of (+) strand synthesis
   3114..3163    -  misc_feature   bom (fragment): basis of mobility region from pBR322
   3265..3300    -  CDS            rop (fragment): Rop protein, which maintains plasmids at low copy number; rop
   3395..3499    +  promoter       AmpR promoter: bla
   3500..4360    +  CDS            AmpR: β-lactamase; bla; confers resistance to ampicillin, carbenicillin, and related antibiotics
   4531..5119    +  rep_origin     ori: high-copy-number ColE1/pMB1/pBR322/pUC origin of replication
   5302..5394    +  CDS            lacI (fragment): lac repressor; lacI; The lac repressor binds to the lac operator to inhibit transcription in E. coli. This inhibition can be relieved by adding lactose or isopropyl-β-D-thiogalactopyranoside (IPTG).
   5407..5428    +  protein_bind   CAP binding site: CAP binding activates transcription in the presence of cAMP. E. coli catabolite activator protein
   5443..5473    +  promoter       lac promoter: promoter for the E. coli lac operon
   5481..5497    +  protein_bind   lac operator: The lac repressor binds to the lac operator to inhibit transcription in E. coli. This inhibition can be relieved by adding lactose or isopropyl-β-D-thiogalactopyranoside (IPTG). lac repressor encoded by lacI
