[The description below was written by a language model from this plasmid's Addgene catalogue record and pLannotate feature annotations shown in this document.]
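Description:
HA-PRAS40 AA is a mammalian expression plasmid built on the pRK5 backbone that drives production of an N-terminally HA-tagged mutant of human PRAS40 (gene symbol AKT1S1). It is propagated in E. coli through a high-copy ColE1/pUC-type origin and selected with ampicillin via the β-lactamase gene under its own promoter. An M13 phage origin is also present, which in principle permits single-stranded DNA production. The sequenced plasmid is about 5.5 kb. No mammalian selection marker is annotated, so the vector is suited to transient transfection rather than drug selection of stable lines.

The expression cassette consists of the human cytomegalovirus immediate-early enhancer and promoter, followed by a fragment of CMV intron A and an SP6 phage promoter that could support in vitro transcription. Next comes the PRAS40 coding region of roughly 770 bp, terminated by an SV40 polyadenylation signal. The HA tag listed in the catalogue record is not separately annotated in the feature table; it presumably lies in the unannotated stretch just upstream of the AKT1S1 reading frame. A short match to an immunoglobulin heavy-chain signal sequence and fragments of lacZα, lacI, rop and bom, along with an SV40 enhancer/early promoter and lac regulatory elements, appear to be backbone remnants rather than functional parts of the payload.

The "AA" designation refers to two serine-to-alanine substitutions, S183A and S221A, which prevent phosphorylation at those residues. The associated publication concerns mTORC1 signalling through PRAS40 in coordinating protein synthesis with immunoproteasome formation, so the construct likely serves as a phospho-deficient comparator to wild-type PRAS40. The HA epitope allows detection or immunoprecipitation.
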