Addgene plasmid #86759: HA-PRAS40 AA
Purpose: N-terminal HA-tagged protein expression in mammalian cells
Depositing lab: Do-Hyung Kim. Depositing organization: University of Minnesota. Publication: mTORC1 Coordinates Protein Synthesis and Immunoproteasome Formation via PRAS40 to Prevent Accumulation of Protein Stress. Yun YS, Kim KH, Tschida B, Sachs Z, Noble-Orcutt KE, Moriarity BS, Ai T, Ding R, Williams J, Chen L, Largaespada D, Kim DH. Mol Cell. 2016 Feb 18;61(4):625-39. doi: 10.1016/j.molcel.2016.01.013. Epub 2016 Feb 11. PubMed 26876939.
Backbone
  Vector backbone: pRK5
  Vector type: Mammalian Expression
Growth in bacteria
  Bacterial resistance: Ampicillin, 100 μg/mL
  Growth temperature: 37°C
  Growth strain: DH5alpha
  Copy number: Unknown
Gene/Insert
  Gene/Insert name: human PRAS40
  Species: H. sapiens (human)
  Insert size (bp): 771
  Mutation: AA (S183A, S221A)
  Entrez Gene: AKT1S1 (a.k.a. Lobe, PRAS40)
  Promoter: CMV
  Tag / fusion protein: HA (N terminal on insert)
  Cloning method: Unknown
  Sequencing primers: 5′ CMV-F
Terms and licenses: Academic/Nonprofit Terms; Industry Terms: Not Available to Industry
Depositor comments: Image# 2988649
How to cite: HA-PRAS40 AA was a gift from Do-Hyung Kim (Addgene plasmid # 86759 ; http://n2t.net/addgene:86759 ; RRID:Addgene_86759)
